>Addgene plasmid #135664 | cTRE-PtenC124S | addgene full sequence | sequence record 325433 | Addgene NGS Result
TGTACGGTGGGAGGCCTATATAAGCAGAGCTCGTTTAGTGAACCGTCAGATCGCCTGGAGACGCCATCCA
CGCTCGAATGACAGCCATCATCAAAGAGATCGTTAGCAGAAACAAAAGGAGATATCAAGAGGATGGATTC
GACTTAGACTTGACCTATATTTATCCAAATATTATTGCTATGGGATTTCCTGCAGAAAGACTTGAAGGTG
TATACAGGAACAATATTGATGATGTAGTAAGGTTTTTGGATTCAAAGCATAAAAACCATTACAAGATATA
CAATCTATGTGCTGAGAGACATTATGACACCGCCAAATTTAACTGCAGAGTTGCACAGTATCCTTTTGAA
GACCATAACCCACCACAGCTAGAACTTATCAAACCCTTCTGTGAAGATCTTGACCAATGGCTAAGTGAAG
ATGACAATCATGTTGCAGCAATTCACAGTAAAGCTGGAAAGGGACGGACTGGTGTAATGATTTGTGCATA
TTTATTGCATCGGGGCAAATTTTTAAAGGCACAAGAGGCCCTAGATTTTTATGGGGAAGTAAGGACCAGA
GACAAAAAGGGAGTCACAATTCCCAGTCAGAGGCGCTATGTATATTATTATAGCTACCTGCTAAAAAATC
ACCTGGATTACAGACCCGTGGCACTGCTGTTTCACAAGATGATGTTTGAAACTATTCCAATGTTCAGTGG
CGGAACTTGCAATCCTCAGTTTGTGGTCTGCCAGCTAAAGGTGAAGATATATTCCTCCAATTCAGGACCC
ACGCGGCGGGAGGACAAGTTCATGTACTTTGAGTTCCCTCAGCCATTGCCTGTGTGTGGTGATATCAAAG
TAGAGTTCTTCCACAAACAGAACAAGATGCTCAAAAAGGACAAAATGTTTCACTTTTGGGTAAATACGTT
CTTCATACCAGGACCAGAGGAAACCTCAGAAAAAGTGGAAAATGGAAGTCTTTGTGATCAGGAAATCGAT
AGCATTTGCAGTATAGAGCGTGCAGATAATGACAAGGAGTATCTTGTACTCACCCTAACAAAAAACGATC
TTGACAAAGCAAACAAAGACAAGGCCAACCGATACTTCTCTCCAAATTTTAAGGTGAAACTATACTTTAC
AAAAACAGTAGAGGAGCCATCAAATCCAGAGGCTAGCAGTTCAACTTCTGTGACTCCAGATGTTAGTGAC
AATGAACCTGATCATTATAGATATTCTGACACCACTGACTCTGATCCAGAGAATGAACCTTTTGATGAAG
ATCAGCATTCACAAATTACAAAAGTCTAATCGAGTTCATGAATTCGCAGTCGAGCGTTGAGAACTTCAGG
GTGAGTTTGGGGACCCTTGATTGTTCTTTCTTTTTCGCTATTGTAAAATTCATGTTATATGGAGGGGGCA
AAGTTTTCAGGGTGTTGTTTAGAATGGGAAGATGTCCCTTGTATCACCATGGACCCTCATGATAATTTTG
TTTCTTTCACTTTCTACTCTGTTGACAACCATTGTCTCCTCTTATTTTCTTTTCATTTTCTGTAACTTTT
TCGTTAAACTTTAGCTTGCATTTGTAACGAATTTTTAAATTCACTTTTGTTTATTTGTCAGATTGTAAGT
ACTTTCTCTAATCACTTTTTTTTCAAGGCAATCAGGGTATATTATATTGTACTTCAGCACAGTTTTAGAG
AACAATTGTTATAATTAAATGATAAGGTAGAATATTTCTGCATATAAATTCTGGCTGGCGTGGAAATATT
CTTATTGGTAGAAACAACTACACCCTGGTCATCATCCTGCCTTTCTCTTTATGGTTACAATGATATACAC
TGTTTGAGATGAGGATAAAATACTCTGAGTCCAAACCGGGCCCCTCTGCTAACCATGTTCATGCCTTCTT
CTCTTTCCTACAGCTCCTGGGCAACGTGCTGGTTGTTGTGCTGTCTCATCATTTTGGCAAAGGATTCACT
CCTCAGGTGCAGGCTGCCTATCAGAAGGTGGTGGCTGGTGTGGCCAATGCCCTGGCTCACAAATACCACT
GAGATCGTTTTCCCTCTGCCAAAAATTATGGGGACATCATGAAGCCCCTTGAGCATCTGACTTCTGGCTA
ATAAAGGAAATTTATTTTCATTGCAATAGTGTGTTGGAATTTCTCGATCGCTAGCATCCTAGGCGCGCCA
CATGTGAGCAAAAGGCCAGCAAAAGGCCAGGAACCGTAAAAAGGCCGCGTTGCTGGCGTTTTTCCATAGG
CTCCGCCCCCCTGACGAGCATCACAAAAATCGACGCTCAAGTCAGAGGTGGCGAAACCCGACAGGACTAT
AAAGATACCAGGCGTTTCCCCCTGGAAGCTCCCTCGTGCGCTCTCCTGTTCCGACCCTGCCGCTTACCGG
ATACCTGTCCGCCTTTCTCCCTTCGGGAAGCGTGGCGCTTTCTCATAGCTCACGCTGTAGGTATCTCAGT
TCGGTGTAGGTCGTTCGCTCCAAGCTGGGCTGTGTGCACGAACCCCCCGTTCAGCCCGACCGCTGCGCCT
TATCCGGTAACTATCGTCTTGAGTCCAACCCGGTAAGACACGACTTATCGCCACTGGCAGCAGCCACTGG
TAACAGGATTAGCAGAGCGAGGTATGTAGGCGGTGCTACAGAGTTCTTGAAGTGGTGGCCTAACTACGGC
TACACTAGAAGAACAGTATTTGGTATCTGCGCTCTGCTGAAGCCAGTTACCTTCGGAAAAAGAGTTGGTA
GCTCTTGATCCGGCAAACAAACCACCGCTGGTAGCGGTGGTTTTTTTGTTTGCAAGCAGCAGATTACGCG
CAGAAAAAAAGGATCTCAAGAAGATCCTTTGATCTTTTCTACGGGGTCTGACGCTCAGTGGAACGAAAAC
TCACGTTAAGGGATTTTGGTCATGAGATTATCAAAAAGGATCTTCACCTAGATCCTTTTAAATTAAAAAT
GAAGTTTTAAATCAATCTAAAGTATATATGAGTAAACTTGGTCTGACAGTTACCAATGCTTAATCAGTGA
GGCACCTATCTCAGCGATCTGTCTATTTCGTTCATCCATAGTTGCCTGACTCCCCGTCGTGTAGATAACT
ACGATACGGGAGGGCTTACCATCTGGCCCCAGTGCTGCAATGATACCGCGAGACCCACGCTCACCGGCTC
CAGATTTATCAGCAATAAACCAGCCAGCCGGAAGGGCCGAGCGCAGAAGTGGTCCTGCAACTTTATCCGC
CTCCATCCAGTCTATTAATTGTTGCCGGGAAGCTAGAGTAAGTAGTTCGCCAGTTAATAGTTTGCGCAAC
GTTGTTGCCATTGCTACAGGCATCGTGGTGTCACGCTCGTCGTTTGGTATGGCTTCATTCAGCTCCGGTT
CCCAACGATCAAGGCGAGTTACATGATCCCCCATGTTGTGCAAAAAAGCGGTTAGCTCCTTCGGTCCTCC
GATCGTTGTCAGAAGTAAGTTGGCCGCAGTGTTATCACTCATGGTTATGGCAGCACTGCATAATTCTCTT
ACTGTCATGCCATCCGTAAGATGCTTTTCTGTGACTGGTGAGTACTCAACCAAGTCATTCTGAGAATAGT
GTATGCGGCGACCGAGTTGCTCTTGCCCGGCGTCAATACGGGATAATACCGCGCCACATAGCAGAACTTT
AAAAGTGCTCATCATTGGAAAACGTTCTTCGGGGCGAAAACTCTCAAGGATCTTACCGCTGTTGAGATCC
AGTTCGATGTAACCCACTCGTGCACCCAACTGATCTTCAGCATCTTTTACTTTCACCAGCGTTTCTGGGT
GAGCAAAAACAGGAAGGCAAAATGCCGCAAAAAAGGGAATAAGGGCGACACGGAAATGTTGAATACTCAT
ACTCTTCCTTTTTCAATATTATTGAAGCATTTATCAGGGTTATTGTCTCATGAGCGGATACATATTTGAA
TGTATTTAGAAAAATAAACAAATAGGGGTTCCGCGCACATTTCCCCGAAAAGTGCCACCTAAATTGTAAG
CGTTAATATTTTGTTAAAATTCGCGTTAAATTTTTGTTAAATCAGCTCATTTTTTAACCAATAGGCCGAA
ATCGGCAAAATCCCTTATAAATCAAAAGAATAGACCGAGATAGGGT
[37 nt withheld, positions 4107-4143]
AAAGAACGTGGACTCCAACGTCAAAGG
[49 nt withheld, positions 4171-4219]
T
[91 nt withheld, positions 4221-4311]
G
[124 nt withheld, positions 4313-4436]
CCCATTCGCCATTCAGGCTGCGCAACTGTTGGGAAGGGCGATCGGTGCGGGCCTCTTCGCTATTACGCCA
GCTGGCGAAAGGGGGATGTGCTGCAAGGCGATTAAGTTGGGTAACGCCAGGGTTTTCCCAGTCACGACGT
TGTAAAACGACGGCCAGTGAATTGTAATACGACTCACTATAGGGCGAATTGGAGCTCCACCGCGGTGGCG
GCCGCTCTAGAACTAGTGGATCCCCCGGGCTGCAGGAATTAATTCGTCGACCTCGAAATTCTACCGGGTA
GGGGAGGCGCTTTTCCCAAGGCAGTCTGGAGCATGCGCTTTAGCAGCCCCGCTGGGCACTTGGCGCTACA
CAAGTGGCCTCTGGCCTCGCACACATTCCACATCCACCGGTAGGCGCCAACCGGCTCCGTTCTTTGGTGG
CCCCTTCGCGCCACCTTCTACTCCTCCCCTAGTCAGGAAGTTCCCCCCCGCCCCGCAGCTCGCGTCGTGC
AGGACGTGACAAATGGAAGTAGCACGTCTCACTAGTCTCGTGCAGATGGACAGCACCGCTGAGCAATGGA
AGCGGGTAGGCCTTTGGGGCAGCGGCCAATAGCAGCTTTGCTCCTTCGCTTTCTGGGCTCAGGGGCGGGC
TCAGGGGCGGGGCGGGCGCCCGAAGGTCCTCCGGAGGCCCGGCATTCTGCACGCTTCAAAAGCGCACGTC
TGCCGCGCTGTTCTCCTCTTCCTCATCTCCGGGCCTTTCGACCTGCATCCATCTAGATCTCGATCGAGCA
GCTGAAGCTTATGGAGAAGTTACTATTCCGAAGTTCCTATTCTCTAGAAAGTATAGGAACTTCGATCCCC
CTCGATCCCCCGGGCTGCAGATCTGTAGGGCGCAGTAGTCCAGGGTTTCCTTGATGATGTCATACTTATC
CTGTCCCTTTTTTTTCCACAGCTCGCGGTTGAGGACAAACTCTTCGCGGTCTTTCCAGTGGGGATCGACG
GTATCGATAAGCTTGCAGATCTGCGACTCTAGAGGATCTGCGACTCTAGAGGATCATAATCAGCCATACC
ACATTTGTAGAGGTTTAGCAATTCACAGTAAAGCTGGAAAGGGACGGACTGGTGTAATGATTTGTGCATA
TTTATTGCATCGGGGCAAATTTTTAAAGATGTCTGGATCTGCGACTCTAGAGGATCATAATCAGCCATAC
CACATTTGTAGAGGTTTTACTTGCTTTAAAAAACCTCCCACACCTCCCCCTGAACCTGAAACATAAAATG
AATGCAATTGTTGTTGTTAACTTGTTTATTGCAGCTTATAATGGTTACAAATAAAGCAATAGCATCACAA
ATTTCACAAATAAAGCATTTTTTTCACTGCATTCTAGTTGTGGTTTGTCCAAACTCATCAATGTATCTTA
TCATGTCTGGATCGAGTTTACCATGCATCTTATCATGTCTGGATCGAGTTTACCACTCCCTATCAGTGAT
AGAGAAAAGTGAAAGTCGAGTTTACCACTCCCTATCAGTGATAGAGAAAAGTGAAAGTCGAGTTTACCAC
TCCCTATCAGTGATAGAGAAAAGTGAAAGTCGAGTTTACCACTCCCTATCAGTGATAGAGAAAAGTGAAA
GTCGAGTTTACCACTCCCTATCAGTGATAGAGAAAAGTGAAAGTCGAGTTTACCACTCCCTATCAGTGAT
AGAGAAAAGTGAAAGTCGAGTTTACCACTCCCTATCAGTGATAGAGAAAAGTGAAAGTCGAGCTCGGTAC
CCGGGTCGAGGTAGGCG
Features (pLannotate 1.2.2; 24 found; start..end, strand, type, name):
     78..1286    +  CDS            Pten: PTEN_MOUSE - Also known as Mmac1. Experimental evidence at protein level: Swiss-Prot protein existence level 1. In motile cells, suppresses the formation of lateral pseudopods and thereby promotes cell polarization and directed movement (By similarity). Tumor suppressor. Acts as a dual-specificity protein phosphatase, dephosphorylating tyrosine-, serine- and threonine- phosphorylated proteins. Also acts as a lipid phosphatase, removing the phosphate in the D3 position of the inositol ring from phosphatidylinositol 3,4,5-trisphosphate, phosphatidylinositol 3,4- diphosphate, phosphatidylinositol
   1331..1903    +  intron         β-globin intron: intron from rabbit β-globin gene
   1907..2029    +  CDS            HBB: HBB_COLGU - Experimental evidence at transcript level: Swiss-Prot protein existence level 2. Involved in oxygen transport from the lung to the various peripheral tissues. From Colobus guereza (Mantled guereza) (Eastern black-and-white colobus monkey).
   2100..2142    +  polyA_signal   β-globin poly(A) signal (fragment): rabbit β-globin polyadenylation signal (Gil and Proudfoot, 1987)
   2231..2819    -  rep_origin     ori: high-copy-number ColE1/pMB1/pBR322/pUC origin of replication
   2990..3850    -  CDS            AmpR: β-lactamase; bla; confers resistance to ampicillin, carbenicillin, and related antibiotics
   3851..3955    -  promoter       AmpR promoter: bla
   4008..4436    -  rep_origin     f1 ori (sequence partly withheld): f1 bacteriophage origin of replication; arrow indicates direction of (+) strand synthesis
   4441..4598    -  CDS            lacZα (fragment): LacZα fragment of β-galactosidase; lacZ fragment
   4601..4619    +  promoter       T7 promoter: promoter for bacteriophage T7 RNA polymerase
   4628..4686    +  misc_feature   MCS (fragment): pBluescript multiple cloning site
   4712..5058    +  promoter       PGK promoter (fragment): mouse phosphoglycerate kinase 1 promoter
   5051..5176    +  promoter       PGK promoter (fragment): mouse phosphoglycerate kinase 1 promoter
   5236..5269    +  protein_bind   FRT (minimal): supports FLP-mediated excision but not integration (Turan and Bode, 2011) FLP recombinase from the Saccharomyces cerevisiae 2μ plasmid
   5280..5296    +  misc_feature   MCS (fragment): pBluescript multiple cloning site
   5302..5405    +  misc_feature   Ad SA: adenovirus major late transcript splice acceptor (Friedrich and Soriano, 1991)
   5411..5431    -  misc_feature   MCS (fragment): pBluescript multiple cloning site
   5465..5584    +  CDS            Pten (fragment): PTEN_MOUSE - Also known as Mmac1. Experimental evidence at protein level: Swiss-Prot protein existence level 1. In motile cells, suppresses the formation of lateral pseudopods and thereby promotes cell polarization and directed movement (By similarity). Tumor suppressor. Acts as a dual-specificity protein phosphatase, dephosphorylating tyrosine-, serine- and threonine- phosphorylated proteins. Also acts as a lipid phosphatase, removing the phosphate in the D3 position of the inositol ring from phosphatidylinositol 3,4,5-trisphosphate, phosphatidylinositol 3,4- diphosphate, phosphatidylinositol
   5609..5692    +  CDS            large T antigen (fragment): large T antigen from SV40 (simian virus 40)
   5715..5849    +  polyA_signal   SV40 poly(A) signal: SV40 polyadenylation signal
   5863..5881    +  polyA_signal   SV40 poly(A) signal (fragment): SV40 polyadenylation signal
   5893..6163    +  protein_bind   tetracycline response element: contains seven copies of the tetracycline operator tetO tetracycline repressor TetR
   6174..6191    +  misc_feature   MCS (fragment): pUC18/19 multiple cloning site
   6196..31      +  promoter       minimal CMV promoter (across the origin): human cytomegalovirus (CMV) immediate early promoter
