[The description below was written by a language model from this plasmid's Addgene catalogue record and pLannotate feature annotations shown in this document.]
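Description:
cTRE-PtenC124S is a mouse targeting plasmid built on the pgkATGfrt backbone and designed to place a doxycycline-inducible Pten mutant cDNA into embryonic stem cells, or other suitable cells, by recombination-mediated cassette exchange. It is propagated in E. coli as a high-copy plasmid through a ColE1/pUC-type origin with ampicillin selection. It also retains pBluescript-derived remnants, including an f1 origin, a lacZα fragment, a T7 promoter and pieces of the multiple cloning site.

The payload is the full-length mouse Pten coding sequence carrying the C124S substitution. This change affects the catalytic cysteine of the phosphatase and is generally regarded as abolishing enzymatic activity. Expression is driven by a tetracycline response element with seven tetO repeats joined to a minimal CMV promoter, so transcription depends on a tet transactivator supplied by the recipient cells and on doxycycline. Downstream of the cDNA lie a rabbit β-globin intron, a short β-globin exon segment (annotated by homology as HBB) and a β-globin polyadenylation signal for transcript processing.

Upstream of the TRE, the backbone provides a mouse PGK promoter followed by a minimal FRT site. In this type of system, FLP-mediated recombination into a pre-engineered genomic FRT locus typically places the promoter and start codon in front of a promoterless resistance gene, allowing selection of correct integrants; the record does not name the target locus or the marker. Between the FRT and the TRE sit an adenovirus splice acceptor and SV40 polyadenylation sequences, which likely terminate upstream transcripts. A short additional Pten-matching fragment is also annotated in this region, and the record does not explain its role.
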