Addgene plasmid #135664: cTRE-PtenC124S
Purpose: Introduce Dox-inducible (TREa promoter) C124S-mutant Pten cDNA into (ES) cells by recombination-mediated cassette exchange
Depositing lab: Florian Karreth. Depositing organization: H. Lee Moffitt Cancer Center and Research Institute.
Backbone
  Vector backbone: pgkATGfrt
  Backbone manufacturer: Rudolf Jaenisch (Addgene plasmid # 20734)
  Vector type: Mouse Targeting
Growth in bacteria
  Bacterial resistance: Ampicillin, 100 μg/mL
  Growth temperature: 37°C
  Growth strain: DH5alpha
  Copy number: High Copy
Gene/Insert
  Gene/Insert name: Pten
  Species: M. musculus (mouse)
  Mutation: C124S
  Entrez Gene: Pten (a.k.a. 2310035O07Rik, A130070J02Rik, B430203M17Rik, MMAC1, PTENbeta, TEP1)
  Cloning method: Gibson Cloning
Terms and licenses: Academic/Nonprofit Terms; Industry Terms: Not Available to Industry
How to cite: cTRE-PtenC124S was a gift from Florian Karreth (Addgene plasmid # 135664 ; http://n2t.net/addgene:135664 ; RRID:Addgene_135664)
